>Addgene plasmid #44774 | pFSBC10 | depositor full sequence | sequence record 61382 | pFSBC10 sequence 2406 bps
GCGCCCAATACGCAAACCGCCTCTCCCCGCGCGTTGGCCGATTCATTAATGCAGCTGGCACGACAGGTTT
CCCGACTGGAAAGCGGGCAGTGAGCGCAACGCAATTAAAATGATACGGCGACCACCGAGATCTACACTCT
TTCCCTACACGACGCTCTTCCGATCTGTGCATGTAAAACGACGGCCAGTTACGCATCTGTGCGGTATTTC
ACACCGCATATGGTGCACTCTCAGTACAATCTGCTCTGATGCCGCATAGTTAAGCCAGCCCCGACACCCG
CCAACACTCGCTGACGCGCCCTGACGGGCTTGTCTGCTCCCGGCATCCGCTTACAGACAAGCTGTGACCG
TCTCCGGGAGCTGCATGTGTCAGAGGTTTTCACCGTCATCACCGAAACGCGCGAGACGAAAGGGCCTCGT
GATACGCCTATTTTTATAGGTTAATGTCATGATAATAATGGTTTCTTAGACGTCAGGTGGCACTTTTCGG
GGAAATGTGCGCGGAACCCCTATTTGTTTATTTTTCTAAATACATTCAAATATGTATCCGCTCATGAGAC
AATAACCCTGATAAATGCTTCAATAATATTGAAAAAGGAAGAGTATGAGTATTCAACATTTCCGTGTCGC
CCTTATTCCCTTTTTTGCGGCATTTTGCCTTCCTGTTTTTGCTCACCCAGAAACGCTGGTGAAAGTAAAA
GATGCTGAAGATCAGTTGGGTGCACGAGTGGGTTACATCGAACTGGATCTCAACAGCGGTAAGATCCTTG
AGAGTTTTCGCCCCGAAGAACGTTTTCCAATGATGAGCACTTTTAAAGTTCTGCTATGTGGCGCGGTATT
ATCCCGTATTGACGCCGGGCAAGAGCAACTCGGTCGCCGCATACACTATTCTCAGAATGACTTGGTTGAG
TACTCACCAGTCACAGAAAAGCATCTTACGGATGGCATGACAGTAAGAGAATTATGCAGTGCTGCCATAA
CCATGAGTGATAACACTGCGGCCAACTTACTTCTGACAACGATCGGAGGACCGAAGGAGCTAACCGCTTT
TTTGCACAACATGGGGGATCATGTAACTCGCCTTGATCGTTGGGAACCGGAGCTGAATGAAGCCATACCA
AACGACGAGCGTGACACCACGATGCCTGTAGCAATGGCAACAACGTTGCGCAAACTATTAACTGGCGAAC
TACTTACTCTAGCTTCCCGGCAACAATTAATAGACTGGATGGAGGCGGATAAAGTTGCAGGACCACTTCT
GCGCTCGGCCCTTCCGGCTGGCTGGTTTATTGCTGATAAATCTGGAGCCGGTGAGCGTGGGTCTCGCGGT
ATCATTGCAGCACTGGGGCCAGATGGTAAGCCCTCCCGTATCGTAGTTATCTACACGACGGGGAGTCAGG
CAACTATGGATGAACGAAATAGACAGATCGCTGAGATAGGTGCCTCACTGATTAAGCATTGGTAACTGTC
AGACCAAGTTTACTCATATATACTTTAGATTGATTTAAAACTTCATTTTTAATTTAAAAGGATCTAGGTG
AAGATCCTTTTTGATAATCTCATGACCAAAATCCCTTAACGTGAGTTTTCGTTCCACTGAGCGTCAGACC
CCGTAGAAAAGATCAAAGGATCTTCTTGAGATCCTTTTTTTCTGCGCGTAATCTGCTGCTTGCAAACAAA
AAAACCACCGCTACCAGCGGTGGTTTGTTTGCCGGATCAAGAGCTACCAACTCTTTTTCCGAAGGTAACT
GGCTTCAGCAGAGCGCAGATACCAAATACTGTTCTTCTAGTGTAGCCGTAGTTAGGCCACCACTTCAAGA
ACTCTGTAGCACCGCCTACATACCTCGCTCTGCTAATCCTGTTACCAGTGGCTGCTGCCAGTGGCGATAA
GTCGTGTCTTACCGGGTTGGACTCAAGACGATAGTTACCGGATAAGGCGCAGCGGTCGGGCTGAACGGGG
GGTTCGTGCACACAGCCCAGCTTGGAGCGAACGACCTACACCGAACTGAGATACCTACAGCGTGAGCTAT
GAGAAAGCGCCACGCTTCCCGAAGGGAGAAAGGCGGACAGGTATCCGGTAAGCGGCAGGGTCGGAACAGG
AGAGCGCACGAGGGAGCTTCCAGGGGGAAACGCCTGGTATCTTTATAGTCCTGTCGGGTTTCGCCACCTC
TGACTTGAGCGTCGATTTTTGTGATGCTCGTCAGGGGGGCGGAGCCTATGGAAAAACGCCAGCAACGCGG
CCTTTTTACGGTTCCTGGCCTTTTGCTGGCCTTTTGCTCACATGTTCTTTCCTGCGTTATCCCCTGATTC
TGTGGATAACCGTATTACCGCCTTTGAGTGAGCTGATACCGCTCGCCGCAGCCGAACGACCGAGCGCAGC
GAGTCAGTGAGCGAGGAAGCGGAAGA
Features (pLannotate 1.2.2; 7 found; start..end, strand, type, name):
      1..93      +  CDS            lacI (fragment): lac repressor; lacI; The lac repressor binds to the lac operator to inhibit transcription in E. coli. This inhibition can be relieved by adding lactose or isopropyl-β-D-thiogalactopyranoside (IPTG).
    172..189     -  CDS            lacZα (fragment): LacZα fragment of β-galactosidase; lacZ fragment
    189..268     -  misc_feature   bom (fragment): basis of mobility region from pBR322
    370..405     -  CDS            rop (fragment): Rop protein, which maintains plasmids at low copy number; rop
    500..604     +  promoter       AmpR promoter: bla
    605..1465    +  CDS            AmpR: β-lactamase; bla; confers resistance to ampicillin, carbenicillin, and related antibiotics
   1636..2224    +  rep_origin     ori: high-copy-number ColE1/pMB1/pBR322/pUC origin of replication
