[The description below was written by a language model from this plasmid's Addgene catalogue record and pLannotate feature annotations shown in this document.]
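Description:
pFSBC10 is a small (about 2.4 kb), high-copy bacterial plasmid built on the pUC19 backbone and maintained in E. coli. It serves purely as a template and storage vector: nothing in the record indicates that it expresses a gene product. Propagation relies on the ColE1/pMB1-type pUC origin of replication. Selection is by ampicillin, through the β-lactamase (AmpR) gene driven by its native bla promoter. These two elements account for most of the annotated sequence. The other annotated features are only short fragments of lacI, lacZα, the pBR322 bom region and rop. These look like backbone remnants or partial homology matches rather than functional parts, and the very short lacZα fragment gives no sign of an intact blue/white screening cassette.

The payload is a synthetic insert carrying one FREQ-Seq barcode, a six-nucleotide index that distinguishes this plasmid from the others in the same barcode series. The automated feature table does not annotate the barcode or any adapter sequence, so the insert's exact position and its flanking elements cannot be read from the record, and the cloning method is listed as unknown. According to the depositor, plasmids in this series are used to generate bridging primers bearing Illumina-compatible barcodes. These primers are then used in FREQ-Seq, a sequencing-based method that measures allele frequencies directly from mixed populations with minimal library preparation. Using a different barcoded plasmid for each sample presumably allows many samples to be tagged and pooled in a single sequencing run.
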