Addgene plasmid #44774: pFSBC10
Depositing lab: Christopher Marx. Depositing organization: Harvard University. Publication: FREQ-Seq: a rapid, cost-effective, sequencing-based method to determine allele frequencies directly from mixed populations. Chubiz LM, Lee MC, Delaney NF, Marx CJ. PLoS One. 2012;7(10):e47959. doi: 10.1371/journal.pone.0047959. Epub 2012 Oct 31. PubMed 23118913.
Backbone
  Vector backbone: pUC19
Growth in bacteria
  Bacterial resistance: Ampicillin, 100 μg/mL
  Growth temperature: 37°C
  Growth strain: DH10B
  Copy number: High Copy
Gene/Insert
  Gene/Insert name: FREQ-Seq Barcode: GTGCAT
  Species: Synthetic
  Cloning method: Unknown
  Sequencing primers: 5′ pBR322ori-F
Terms and licenses: Academic/Nonprofit Terms; Industry Terms: Not Available to Industry
Depositor comments: These plasmids are used to generate bridging primers with Illumina-compatible barcodes for allele frequency sequencing (FREQ-Seq). Similar to RNA-Seq, the FREQ-Seq method can rapidly determine allele frequencies directly from mixed populations with minimal library preparation.
How to cite: pFSBC10 was a gift from Christopher Marx (Addgene plasmid # 44774 ; http://n2t.net/addgene:44774 ; RRID:Addgene_44774)
