>Addgene plasmid #44774 | pFSBC10 | addgene partial sequence | sequence record 62999 | pBR322ori-F 5'-GGGAAACGCCTGGTATCTTT-3'
ATTTTTGTGATGCTCGTCAGGGGGGCGGAGCCTATGGAAAAACGCCAGCAACGCGGCCTTTTTACGGTTC
CTGGCCTTTTGCTGGCCTTTTGCTCACATGTTCTTTCCTGCGTTATCCCCTGATTCTGTGGATAACCGTA
TTACCGCCTTTGAGTGAGCTGATACCGCTCGCCGCAGCCGAACGACCGAGCGCAGCGAGTCAGTGAGCGA
GGAAGCGGAAGAGCGCCCAATACGCAAACCGCCTCTCCCCGCGCGTTGGCCGATTCATTAATGCAGCTGG
CACGACAGGTTTCCCGACTGGAAAGCGGGCAGTGAGCGCAACGCAATTAAAATGATACGGCGACCACCGA
GATCTACACTCTTTCCCTACACGACGCTCTTCCGATCTGTGCATGTAAAACGACGGCCAGTTACGCATCT
GTGCGGTATTTCACACCGCATATGGTGCACTCTCAGTACAATCTGCTCTGATGCCGCATAGTTAAGCCAG
CCCCGACACCCGCCAACACTCGCTGACGCGCCCTGACGGGCTTGTCTGCTCCCGGCATCCGCTTACAGAC
AAGCTGTGACCGTCTCCGGGAGCTGCATGTGTCAGAGGTTTTCACCGTCATCACCGAAACGCGCGAGACG
AAAGGGCCTCGTGATACGCCTATTTTTATAGGTTAATGTCATGATAATAATGGTTTCTTAGACGTCAGGT
GGCACTTTTCGGGGAAATGTGCGCGGAACCCCTATTTGTTTATTTTTCTAAATACATTCAAATATGTATC
CGCTCATGAGACAATAACC
